>Addgene plasmid #188944 | pME-APEX2-mCherry | addgene full sequence | sequence record 371412 | Addgene NGS Result
TCGCGCGTTTCGGTGATGACGGTGAAAACCTCTGACACATGCAGCTCCCGGAGACGGTCACAGCTTGTCT
GTAAGCGGATGCCGGGAGCAGACAAGCCCGTCAGGGCGCGTCAGCGGGTGTTGGCGGGTGTCGGGGCTGG
CTTAACTATGCGGCATCAGAGCAGATTGTACTGAGAGTGCACCATATGCGGTGTGAAATACCGCACAGAT
GCGTAAGGAGAAAATACCGCATCAGGCGCCATTCGCCATTCAGGCTGCGCAACTGTTGGGAAGGGCGATC
GGTGCGGGCCTCTTCGCTATTACGCCAGCTGGCGAAAGGGGGATGTGCTGCAAGGCGATTAAGTTGGGTA
ACGCCAGGGTTTTCCCAGTCACGACGTTGTAAAACGACGGCCAGAGAATTCGAGCTCGGTACCTCGCGAA
TACATCTAGATCAAATAATGATTTTATTTTGACTGATAGTGACCTGTTCGTTGCAACACATTGATGAGCA
ATGCTTTTTTATAATGCCAACTTTGTACAAAAAAGCAGGCTGGACCCACCATGCTGGCCACCCGCGTGTT
CAGCCTGGTGGGCAAGCGCGCCATCAGCACCAGCGTGTGCGTGCGCGCCCACAAGGATCCAGGCAAGCCC
ATCCCCAACCCCCTGCTGGGCCTGGACAGCACCGGAAAGTCTTACCCAACTGTGAGTGCTGATTACCAGG
ACGCCGTTGAGAAGGCGAAGAAGAAGCTCAGAGGCTTCATCGCTGAGAAGAGATGCGCTCCTCTAATGCT
CCGTTTGGCATTCCACTCTGCTGGAACCTTTGACAAGGGCACGAAGACCGGTGGACCCTTCGGAACCATC
AAGCACCCTGCCGAACTGGCTCACAGCGCTAACAACGGTCTTGACATCGCTGTTAGGCTTTTGGAGCCAC
TCAAGGCGGAGTTCCCTATTTTGAGCTACGCCGATTTCTACCAGTTGGCTGGCGTTGTTGCCGTTGAGGT
CACGGGTGGACCTAAGGTTCCATTCCACCCTGGAAGAGAGGACAAGCCTGAGCCACCACCAGAGGGTCGC
TTGCCTGATCCCACTAAGGGTTCTGACCATTTGAGAGATGTGTTTGGCAAAGCTATGGGGCTTACTGACC
AAGATATCGTTGCTCTATCTGGGGGTCACACTATTGGAGCTGCACACAAGGAGCGTTCTGGATTTGAGGG
TCCCTGGACCTCTAATCCTCTTATTTTCGACAACTCATACTTCACGGAGTTGTTGAGTGGTGAGAAGGAA
GGTCTCCTTCAGCTACCTTCTGACAAGGCTCTTTTGTCTGACCCTGTATTCCGCCCTCTCGTTGATAAAT
ATGCAGCGGACGAAGATGCCTTCTTTGCTGATTACGCTGAGGCTCACCAAAAGCTTTCCGAGCTTGGGTT
TGCTGATGCCGGAAGCGGAGCTACTAACTTCAGCCTGCTGAAGCAGGCTGGAGACGTGGAGGAGAACCCT
GGACCTATGGACTACAAGGATGACGACGATAAGGGGAAATCATACCCAACAGTGTCCGCAGACTACCAGG
ATGCCGTGGAGAAAGCCAAGAAGAAGCTGAGAGGGTTTATCGCAGAAAAGAGGTGCGCACCTCTGATGCT
GAGACTGGCTTTCCACAGCGCAGGCACCTTTGACAAGGGAACCAAAACAGGCGGACCCTTTGGAACAATC
AAGCACCCTGCTGAACTGGCACATAGTGCCAACAATGGGCTGGACATCGCCGTGCGGCTGCTGGAACCTC
TGAAAGCAGAGTTCCCAATTCTGTCCTACGCCGATTTTTATCAGCTGGCAGGAGTGGTCGCTGTGGAGGT
CACTGGGGGCCCCAAGGTGCCTTTCCACCCAGGACGGGAGGACAAACCAGAACCACCTCCAGAGGGGCGC
CTGCCAGATCCGACAAAGGGCTCCGACCATCTGCGAGATGTGTTTGGGAAAGCTATGGGCCTGACTGACC
AGGATATCGTCGCACTGTCTGGAGGGCACACCATTGGCGCCGCTCATAAGGAAAGGTCAGGCTTCGAGGG
ACCCTGGACAAGCAACCCCCTGATTTTCGACAATTCTTACTTTACTGAACTGCTGAGTGGAGAGAAGGAA
GGGCTGCTGCAGCTGCCCAGCGACAAAGCCCTGCTGTCCGATCCCGTGTTCAGACCTCTGGTCGATAAGT
ATGCAGCCGACGAGGATGCTTTTTTCGCAGATTACGCAGAAGCACATCAGAAGCTGTCAGAACTGGGATT
TGCCGACGCCTCCGGACTCAGATCTGGAGGCTCCGGAGGCCCAGAGCCAGCGAAGTCTGCTCCCGCCCCG
AAAAAGGGCTCCAAGAAGGCGGTGACTAAGGCGCAGAAGAAAGGCGGCAAGAAGCGCAAGCGCAGCCGCA
AGGAGAGCTATTCCATCTATGTGTACAAGGTTCTGAAGCAGGTCCACCCTGACACCGGCATTTCGTCCAA
GGCCATGGGCATCATGAATTCGTTTGTGAACGACATTTTCGAGCGCATCGCAGGTGAGGCTTCCCGCCTG
GCGCATTACAACAAGCGCTCGACCATCACCTCCAGGGAGATCCAGACGGCCGTGCGCCTGCTGCTGCCTG
GGGAGTTGGCCAAGCACGCCGTGTCCGAGGGTACTAAGGCCATCACCAAGTACACCAGCGCTAAGGGAAG
CGGAGCTACTAACTTCAGCCTGCTGAAGCAGGCTGGAGACGTGGAGGAGAACCCTGGACCTATGGTGAGC
AAGGGCGAGGAGGACAACATGGCCATCATCAAGGAGTTCATGCGCTTCAAGGTGCACATGGAGGGCTCCG
TGAACGGCCACGAGTTCGAGATCGAGGGCGAGGGCGAGGGCCGCCCCTACGAGGGCACCCAGACCGCCAA
GCTGAAGGTGACCAAGGGCGGCCCCCTGCCCTTCGCCTGGGACATCCTGTCCCCTCAGTTCATGTACGGC
TCCAAGGCCTACGTGAAGCACCCCGCCGACATCCCCGACTACTTGAAGCTGTCCTTCCCCGAGGGCTTCA
AGTGGGAGCGCGTGATGAACTTCGAGGACGGCGGCGTGGTGACCGTGACCCAGGACTCCTCCCTGCAGGA
CGGCGAGTTCATCTACAAGGTGAAGCTGCGCGGCACCAACTTCCCCTCCGACGGCCCCGTAATGCAGAAG
AAGACCATGGGCTGGGAGGCCTCCTCCGAGCGGATGTACCCCGAGGACGGCGCCCTGAAGGGCGAGATCA
AGCAGAGGCTGAAGCTGAAGGACGGCGGCCACTACGACGCCGAGGTCAAGACCACCTACAAGGCCAAGAA
GCCCGTGCAGCTGCCCGGCGCCTACAACGTCAACATCAAGCTGGACATCACCTCCCACAACGAGGACTAC
ACCATCGTGGAACAGTACGAGCGCGCCGAGGGCCGCCACTCCACCGGCGGCATGGACGAGCTGTACAAGT
AAGACCCAGCTTTCTTGTACAAAGTTGGCATTATAAGAAAGCATTGCTTATCAATTTGTTGCAACGAACA
GGTCACTATCAGTCAAAATAAAATCATTATTTGATCGGATCCCGGGCCCGTCGACTGCAGAGGCCTGCAT
GCAAGCTTGGTGTAATCATGGTCATAGCTGTTTCCTGTGTGAAATTGTTATCCGCTCACAATTCCACACA
ACATACGAGCCGGAAGCATAAAGTGTAAAGCCTGGGGTGCCTAATGAGTGAGCTAACTCACATTAATTGC
GTTGCGCTCACTGCCCGCTTTCCAGTCGGGAAACCTGTCGTGCCAGCTGCATTAATGAATCGGCCAACGC
GCGGGGAGAGGCGGTTTGCGTATTGGGCGCTCTTCCGCTTCCTCGCTCACTGACTCGCTGCGCTCGGTCG
TTCGGCTGCGGCGAGCGGTATCAGCTCACTCAAAGGCGGTAATACGGTTATCCACAGAATCAGGGGATAA
CGCAGGAAAGAACATGTGAGCAAAAGGCCAGCAAAAGGCCAGGAACCGTAAAAAGGCCGCGTTGCTGGCG
TTTTTCCATAGGCTCCGCCCCCCTGACGAGCATCACAAAAATCGACGCTCAAGTCAGAGGTGGCGAAACC
CGACAGGACTATAAAGATACCAGGCGTTTCCCCCTGGAAGCTCCCTCGTGCGCTCTCCTGTTCCGACCCT
GCCGCTTACCGGATACCTGTCCGCCTTTCTCCCTTCGGGAAGCGTGGCGCTTTCTCATAGCTCACGCTGT
AGGTATCTCAGTTCGGTGTAGGTCGTTCGCTCCAAGCTGGGCTGTGTGCACGAACCCCCCGTTCAGCCCG
ACCGCTGCGCCTTATCCGGTAACTATCGTCTTGAGTCCAACCCGGTAAGACACGACTTATCGCCACTGGC
AGCAGCCACTGGTAACAGGATTAGCAGAGCGAGGTATGTAGGCGGTGCTACAGAGTTCTTGAAGTGGTGG
CCTAACTACGGCTACACTAGAAGAACAGTATTTGGTATCTGCGCTCTGCTGAAGCCAGTTACCTTCGGAA
AAAGAGTTGGTAGCTCTTGATCCGGCAAACAAACCACCGCTGGTAGCGGTGGTTTTTTTGTTTGCAAGCA
GCAGATTACGCGCAGAAAAAAAGGATCTCAAGAAGATCCTTTGATCTTTTCTACGGGGTCTGACGCTCAG
TGGAACGAAAACTCACGTTAAGGGATTTTGGTCATGAGATTATCAAAAAGGATCTTCACCTAGATCCTTT
TAAATTAAAAATGAAGTTTTAAATCAAGCCCAATCTGAATAATGTTACAACCAATTAACCAATTCTGATT
AGAAAAACTCATCGAGCATCAAATGAAACTGCAATTTATTCATATCAGGATTATCAATACCATATTTTTG
AAAAAGCCGTTTCTGTAATGAAGGAGAAAACTCACCGAGGCAGTTCCATAGGATGGCAAGATCCTGGTAT
CGGTCTGCGATTCCGACTCGTCCAACATCAATACAACCTATTAATTTCCCCTCGTCAAAAATAAGGTTAT
CAAGTGAGAAATCACCATGAGTGACGACTGAATCCGGTGAGAATGGCAAAAGTTTATGCATTTCTTTCCA
GACTTGTTCAACAGGCCAGCCATTACGCTCGTCATCAAAATCACTCGCATCAACCAAACCGTTATTCATT
CGTGATTGCGCCTGAGCGAGACGAAATACGCGATCGCTGTTAAAAGGACAATTACAAACAGGAATCGAAT
GCAACCGGCGCAGGAACACTGCCAGCGCATCAACAATATTTTCACCTGAATCAGGATATTCTTCTAATAC
CTGGAATGCTGTTTTTCCGGGGATCGCAGTGGTGAGTAACCATGCATCATCAGGAGTACGGATAAAATGC
TTGATGGTCGGAAGAGGCATAAATTCCGTCAGCCAGTTTAGTCTGACCATCTCATCTGTAACATCATTGG
CAACGCTACCTTTGCCATGTTTCAGAAACAACTCTGGCGCATCGGGCTTCCCATACAAGCGATAGATTGT
CGCACCTGATTGCCCGACATTATCGCGAGCCCATTTATACCCATATAAATCAGCATCCATGTTGGAATTT
AATCGCGGCCTCGACGTTTCCCGTTGAATATGGCTCATAACACCCCTTGTATTACTGTTTATGTAAGCAG
ACAGTTTTATTGTTCATGATGATATATTTTTATCTTGTGCAATGTAACATCAGAGATTTTGAGACACGGG
CCAGAGCTGCA
Features (pLannotate 1.2.2; 17 found; start..end, strand, type, name):
    137..236     +  misc_feature   bom (fragment): basis of mobility region from pBR322
    242..399     -  CDS            lacZα (fragment): LacZα fragment of β-galactosidase; lacZ fragment
    432..531     +  protein_bind   attL1: mutant version of attL; recombination site for the Gateway® LR reaction LR Clonase™
    541..612     +  CDS            COX4I1 (fragment): COX41_HUMAN - Also known as COX4. Experimental evidence at protein level: Swiss-Prot protein existence level 1. Component of the cytochrome c oxidase, the last enzyme in the mitochondrial electron transport chain which drives oxidative phosphorylation. The respiratory chain contains 3 multisubunit complexes succinate dehydrogenase (complex II, CII), ubiquinol- cytochrome c oxidoreductase (cytochrome b-c1 complex, complex III, CIII) and cytochrome c oxidase (complex IV, CIV), that cooperate to transfer electrons derived from NADH and succinate to molecular oxygen, creating an electrochemical gr
    664..1410    +  CDS            APEX2: soybean ascorbate peroxidase, engineered to serve as a monomeric tag for electron microscopy and live-cell proteomics (Lam et al., 2015) more active than the original APEX due to the A134P mutation
   1483..1505    +  CDS            3xFLAG (fragment): three tandem FLAG® epitope tags
   1504..2250    +  CDS            APX1: APX1_PEA - Also known as APPX1. Experimental evidence at protein level: Swiss-Prot protein existence level 1. Plays a key role in hydrogen peroxide removal. From Pisum sativum (Garden pea).
   2281..2655    +  CDS            H2B: human histone H2B; HIST1H2BJ
   2722..3429    +  CDS            mCherry: mCherry is a basic (constitutively fluorescent) red fluorescent protein published in 2004, derived from Discosoma sp.. It is reported to be a very rapidly-maturing monomer with low acid sensitivity.
   3434..3533    -  protein_bind   attL2: mutant version of attL; recombination site for the Gateway® LR reaction LR Clonase™
   3615..3631    -  protein_bind   lac operator: The lac repressor binds to the lac operator to inhibit transcription in E. coli. This inhibition can be relieved by adding lactose or isopropyl-β-D-thiogalactopyranoside (IPTG). lac repressor encoded by lacI
   3639..3669    -  promoter       lac promoter: promoter for the E. coli lac operon
   3684..3705    -  protein_bind   CAP binding site: CAP binding activates transcription in the presence of cAMP. E. coli catabolite activator protein
   3718..3810    -  CDS            lacI (fragment): lac repressor; lacI; The lac repressor binds to the lac operator to inhibit transcription in E. coli. This inhibition can be relieved by adding lactose or isopropyl-β-D-thiogalactopyranoside (IPTG).
   3993..4581    -  rep_origin     ori: high-copy-number ColE1/pMB1/pBR322/pUC origin of replication
   4759..5568    -  CDS            KanR: aminoglycoside phosphotransferase; aph(3')-Ia; confers resistance to kanamycin in bacteria or G418 (Geneticin®) in eukaryotes
   5675..35      +  CDS            rop (fragment) (across the origin): Rop protein, which maintains plasmids at low copy number; rop
