[The description below was written by a language model from this plasmid's Addgene catalogue record and pLannotate feature annotations shown in this document.]
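Description:
pME-APEX2-mCherry is a Gateway middle entry clone (attL1–attL2) built on the GenScript pUC57-Kan backbone, with a total size of about 5.7 kb. It is propagated in E. coli from the high-copy ColE1/pUC-type origin and selected with kanamycin through an aminoglycoside phosphotransferase (KanR) gene. The remaining backbone features are remnants of the pUC cloning region: lac promoter, operator and CAP site, plus fragments annotated as lacZα, lacI, rop and bom. The roughly 3.1 kb synthetic insert was placed into an EcoRV site that was destroyed in cloning.

The insert between the attL sites is a single polycistronic coding cassette, mito-APEX2_p2A_APEX2-H2B_p2A_mCherry. It opens with a fragment of human COX4I1, which serves as a mitochondrial targeting sequence, fused to APEX2, the engineered monomeric ascorbate peroxidase used as a genetically encoded tag for electron microscopy. A second peroxidase copy follows, preceded by a short FLAG-type epitope fragment and fused to human histone H2B to direct it to chromatin. The annotation tool labels this copy as pea APX1 by homology, whereas the catalogue identifies it as APEX2. The final unit is untagged mCherry, which remains cytoplasmic. The P2A peptides named in the insert are not annotated in the feature table; they allow the three proteins to be produced separately from one transcript.

The entry clone carries no eukaryotic promoter or polyadenylation signal. These are supplied by LR recombination with other entry and destination vectors, so the promoter of choice determines where the cassette is expressed. Cells expressing it show red fluorescence for light microscopy and peroxidase-derived electron-dense staining of mitochondria and nuclei, matching the associated publication's correlative light and electron microscopy of the hematopoietic stem cell niche.
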