Addgene plasmid #188944: pME-APEX2-mCherry
Purpose: Middle entry vector for Gateway cloning containing APEX2 tagged to mitochondria and nuclei, and cytoplasmic mCherry
Depositing lab: Owen Tamplin. Depositing organization: University of Wisconsin, Madison. Publication: Defining the ultrastructure of the hematopoietic stem cell niche by correlative light and electron microscopy. Agarwala S, Kim KY, Phan S, Ju S, Kong YE, Castillon GA, Bushong EA, Ellisman MH, Tamplin OJ. Elife. 2022 Aug 9;11. pii: 64835. doi: 10.7554/eLife.64835. PubMed 35943143.
Backbone
  Vector backbone: pUC57-Kan
  Backbone manufacturer: GenScript
  Backbone size w/o insert (bp): 2579
  Total vector size (bp): 5681
  Vector type: Middle Entry vector for Gateway (L1-L2)
Growth in bacteria
  Bacterial resistance: Kanamycin, 50 μg/mL
  Growth temperature: 37°C
  Growth strain: DH5alpha
  Copy number: Unknown
Gene/Insert
  Gene/Insert name: mito-APEX2_p2A_APEX2-H2B_p2A_mCherry (alt name: APEX2-mCherry)
  Species: Synthetic
  Insert size (bp): 3102
  Cloning method: Restriction Enzyme; 5′ cloning site EcoRV (destroyed during cloning); 3′ cloning site EcoRV (destroyed during cloning)
  Sequencing primers: 5′ M13F; 3′ M13R
Terms and licenses: Academic/Nonprofit Terms; Industry Terms: Not Available to Industry
Depositor comments: Please visit https://www.biorxiv.org/content/10.1101/2020.11.12.380790v1 for bioRxiv preprint.
How to cite: pME-APEX2-mCherry was a gift from Owen Tamplin (Addgene plasmid # 188944 ; http://n2t.net/addgene:188944 ; RRID:Addgene_188944)
